Addgene plasmid #236442: pcDNA3 2xFLAG-2xSTREP E2F7
Purpose: transient overexpression of E2F7 in mammalian cells
Depositing lab: Michele Pagano. Depositing organization: NYU Grossman School of Medicine. Publication: Cyclin F Controls Cell-Cycle Transcriptional Outputs by Directing the Degradation of the Three Activator E2Fs. Clijsters L, Hoencamp C, Calis JJA, Marzio A, Handgraaf SM, Cuitino MC, Rosenberg BR, Leone G, Pagano M. Mol Cell. 2019 Jun 20;74(6):1264-1277.e7. doi: 10.1016/j.molcel.2019.04.010. Epub 2019 May 23. PubMed 31130363.
Backbone
  Vector backbone: pcDNA3
  Vector type: Mammalian Expression
Growth in bacteria
  Bacterial resistance: Ampicillin, 100 μg/mL
  Growth temperature: 37°C
  Growth strain: DH5alpha
  Copy number: High Copy
Gene/Insert
  Gene/Insert name: E2F7
  Species: H. sapiens (human)
  Entrez Gene: E2F7
  Tag / fusion protein: FLAG-FLAG-STREP-STREP (N terminal on insert)
  Cloning method: Restriction Enzyme; 5′ cloning site Unknown (unknown if destroyed)
Terms and licenses: Academic/Nonprofit Terms; Industry Terms: Not Available to Industry
How to cite: pcDNA3 2xFLAG-2xSTREP E2F7 was a gift from Michele Pagano (Addgene plasmid # 236442 ; http://n2t.net/addgene:236442 ; RRID:Addgene_236442)
