[The description below was written by a language model from this plasmid's Addgene catalogue record and pLannotate feature annotations shown in this document.]
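Description:
pcDNA3 2xFLAG-2xSTREP E2F7 is a mammalian expression plasmid of about 8.3 kb, built on the pcDNA3 backbone for transient overexpression of human E2F7 in cultured mammalian cells. In E. coli it is maintained at high copy through a ColE1/pUC-type origin and selected with ampicillin via the β-lactamase gene and its own promoter. An f1 origin is also present, a standard backbone element that permits single-stranded DNA production. Short lac promoter/operator, lacI, bom and ble fragments appear in the annotation and look like backbone remnants rather than functional modules.

The expression cassette is driven by the human cytomegalovirus immediate-early enhancer and promoter, followed by a T7 promoter that can serve for in vitro transcription or sequencing, and is terminated by the bovine growth hormone polyadenylation signal. The open reading frame encodes E2F7, an atypical E2F family member that binds DNA independently of DP partners and acts mainly as a transcriptional repressor of classical E2F targets such as E2F1. It is fused at its N terminus to a tandem FLAG-FLAG-STREP-STREP tag. The automated annotation picks up only one partial FLAG and one partial Strep-Tag II match upstream of the coding sequence, consistent with, but not fully resolving, the catalogued double tags. These tags allow immunodetection and FLAG or Strep-Tactin affinity purification, including sequential pull-downs. A separate SV40 early promoter–neo–SV40 poly(A) unit could provide G418 selection in mammalian cells, although the stated purpose is transient expression. The associated study concerns cyclin F-directed degradation of E2F proteins and cell-cycle transcription.
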