Features (pLannotate 1.2.2; 22 found; start..end, strand, type, name):
    177..556     +  enhancer       CMV enhancer: human cytomegalovirus immediate early enhancer
    557..760     +  promoter       CMV promoter: human cytomegalovirus (CMV) immediate early promoter
    756..789     +  LTR            5' LTR (truncated) (fragment): truncated 5' long terminal repeat (LTR) from HIV-1
    805..823     +  promoter       T7 promoter: promoter for bacteriophage T7 RNA polymerase
    868..888     +  CDS            FLAG (fragment): FLAG® epitope tag, followed by an enterokinase cleavage site
   1003..1022    +  CDS            Strep-Tag II (fragment): peptide that binds Strep-Tactin®, an engineered form of streptavidin
   1084..3813    +  CDS            E2F7: E2F7_HUMAN - Experimental evidence at protein level: Swiss-Prot protein existence level 1. Atypical E2F transcription factor that participates in various processes such as angiogenesis, polyploidization of specialized cells and DNA damage response. Mainly acts as a transcription repressor that binds DNA independently of DP proteins and specifically recognizes the E2 recognition site 5'-TTTC[CG]CGC-3'. Directly represses transcription of classical E2F transcription factors such as E2F1. Acts as a regulator of S-phase by recognizing and binding the E2-related site 5'-TTCCCGCC-3' and mediating re
   3855..4079    +  polyA_signal   bGH poly(A) signal: bovine growth hormone polyadenylation signal
   4083..4104    +  promoter       SV40 promoter (fragment): SV40 enhancer and early promoter
   4125..4553    +  rep_origin     f1 ori (sequence partly withheld): f1 bacteriophage origin of replication; arrow indicates direction of (+) strand synthesis
   4567..4896    +  promoter       SV40 promoter: SV40 enhancer and early promoter
   4963..5754    +  CDS            neo: KKA2_KLEPN - Also known as kan, nptII. Experimental evidence at protein level: Swiss-Prot protein existence level 1. Resistance to kanamycin, neomycin, paromomycin, ribostamycin, butirosin and gentamicin B. From Klebsiella pneumoniae.
   5778..5936    +  CDS            ble (fragment): BLE_KLEPN - Experimental evidence at protein level: Swiss-Prot protein existence level 1. Binding protein with a strong affinity to the bleomycin family of antibiotics. Binds to CL990; an antimitotic-antibiotic compound. From Klebsiella pneumoniae.
   5931..6052    +  polyA_signal   SV40 poly(A) signal: SV40 polyadenylation signal
   6125..6141    -  protein_bind   lac operator: The lac repressor binds to the lac operator to inhibit transcription in E. coli. This inhibition can be relieved by adding lactose or isopropyl-β-D-thiogalactopyranoside (IPTG). lac repressor encoded by lacI
   6149..6179    -  promoter       lac promoter: promoter for the E. coli lac operon
   6194..6215    -  protein_bind   CAP binding site: CAP binding activates transcription in the presence of cAMP. E. coli catabolite activator protein
   6228..6320    -  CDS            lacI (fragment): lac repressor; lacI; The lac repressor binds to the lac operator to inhibit transcription in E. coli. This inhibition can be relieved by adding lactose or isopropyl-β-D-thiogalactopyranoside (IPTG).
   6503..7091    -  rep_origin     ori: high-copy-number ColE1/pMB1/pBR322/pUC origin of replication
   7262..8122    -  CDS            AmpR: β-lactamase; bla; confers resistance to ampicillin, carbenicillin, and related antibiotics
   8123..8227    -  promoter       AmpR promoter: bla
   8286..22      -  misc_feature   bom (fragment) (across the origin): basis of mobility region from pBR322
>Addgene plasmid #236442 | pcDNA3 2xFLAG-2xSTREP E2F7 | addgene full sequence | sequence record 473273 | Addgene NGS Result
TGCCGCATAGTTAAGCCAGTATCTGCTCCCTGCTTGTGTGTTGGAGGTCGCTGAGTAGTGCGCGAGCAAA
ATTTAAGCTACAACAAGGCAAGGCTTGACCGACAATTGCATGAAGAATCTGCTTAGGGTTAGGCGTTTTG
CGCTGCTTCGCGATGTACGGGCCAGATATACGCGTTGACATTGATTATTGACTAGTTATTAATAGTAATC
AATTACGGGGTCATTAGTTCATAGCCCATATATGGAGTTCCGCGTTACATAACTTACGGTAAATGGCCCG
CCTGGCTGACCGCCCAACGACCCCCGCCCATTGACGTCAATAATGACGTATGTTCCCATAGTAACGCCAA
TAGGGACTTTCCATTGACGTCAATGGGTGGAGTATTTACGGTAAACTGCCCACTTGGCAGTACATCAAGT
GTATCATATGCCAAGTACGCCCCCTATTGACGTCAATGACGGTAAATGGCCCGCCTGGCATTATGCCCAG
TACATGACCTTATGGGACTTTCCTACTTGGCAGTACATCTACGTATTAGTCATCGCTATTACCATGGTGA
TGCGGTTTTGGCAGTACATCAATGGGCGTGGATAGCGGTTTGACTCACGGGGATTTCCAAGTCTCCACCC
CATTGACGTCAATGGGAGTTTGTTTTGGCACCAAAATCAACGGGACTTTCCAAAATGTCGTAACAACTCC
GCCCCATTGACGCAAATGGGCGGTAGGCGTGTACGGTGGGAGGTCTATATAAGCAGAGCTCTCTGGCTAA
CTAGAGAACCCACTGCTTACTGGCTTATCGAAATTAATACGACTCACTATAGGGAGACCCAAGCTGGCTA
GCGTTTAAACTTAAGCTTACCATGGACTACAAGGACGACGATGACAAGGTACCAGGATCTATGGATTATA
AAGATGATGATGATAAAGGGTCGGCCGCCAGCTGGAGCCACCCTCAGTTCGAGAAGGGAGGAGGAAGCGG
CGGAGGCAGCGGAGGAGGAAGCTGGAGCCACCCGCAGTTCGAGAAAGGAGCTGGATCCAGTGTGGTGGAA
TTCTGCAGATATCCAGCACAGTGGCGGCCGCGCGAGGTAAATTGTTTAACACTAAAAGACCTGATCAGCC
CCAGGCAGCCCAGACTAGATTTTGCAGTTGAAGATGGGGAAAATGCACAAAAGGAAAATATATTTGTTGA
TCGATCAAGGATGGCCCCGAAGACTCCAATAAAAAATGAACCAATTGATTTATCGAAGCAAAAAAAATTT
ACTCCAGAAAGAAATCCCATTACTCCAGTTAAGCTTGTTGACAGACAGCAAGCGGAACCATGGACACCCA
CAGCTAACCTGAAGATGCTCATTAGTGCTGCCAGCCCAGATATAAGGGACCGGGAGAAGAAAAAGGGACT
ATTCCGACCCATTGAAAACAAGGACGATGCATTTACAGATTCTCTACAGCTTGATGTTGTTGGGGACAGT
GCTGTGGACGAATTTGAAAAGCAAAGGCCAAGCAGAAAACAGAAAAGTTTAGGACTCCTGTGCCAGAAGT
TTCTAGCTCGCTATCCAAGTTATCCCTTGTCAACTGAGAAAACTACCATCTCCCTAGATGAAGTTGCTGT
CAGTCTTGGTGTGGAAAGGAGACGCATCTATGACATTGTAAATGTGCTGGAGTCGCTGCATCTGGTCAGC
CGGGTGGCTAAGAATCAGTATGGCTGGCATGGACGGCACAGCCTGCCAAAAACCCTGAGGAACCTCCAGA
GACTAGGAGAGGAGCAGAAATATGAAGAGCAAATGGCCTACCTCCAACAGAAAGAGCTGGACCTGATAGA
TTATAAATTTGGAGAACGTAAAAAAGATGGTGATCCAGATTCCCAGGAACAACAGTTACTGGATTTCTCT
GAACCCGACTGTCCCTCTTCATCTGCAAACAGTAGAAAAGACAAGTCTCTGAGAATTATGAGCCAGAAGT
TTGTCATGCTGTTCCTCGTCTCCAAAACCAAGATTGTCACTCTGGATGTGGCTGCCAAAATACTGATAGA
AGAAAGCCAAGATGCCCCAGACCATAGTAAATTTAAAACAAAGGTACGACGCCTCTATGACATAGCCAAT
GTTCTGACCAGCTTGGCTCTGATAAAGAAAGTGCATGTAACAGAAGAGCGAGGTCGTAAACCAGCCTTCA
AGTGGATCGGGCCTGTGGACTTCAGCTCAAGTGATGAAGAACTGGTGGATGTTTCTGCATCTGTCTTACC
AGAATTGAAAAGAGAAACATATGGCCAGATTCAAGTCTGTGCAAAACAGAAGCTGGCTCGCCATGGTTCT
TTTAACACAGTTCAGGCTTCTGAGAGGATCCAGAGGAAAGTGAACTCAGAACCGAGCAGCCCGTACAGAG
AAGAACAAGGATCAGGTGGCTACTCTTTAGAAATTGGAAGCCTGGCAGCTGTCTATAGACAGAAAATAGA
AGACAATTCACAGGGAAAAGCCTTTGCCAGTAAGAGAGTGGTGCCTCCATCAAGCAGCTTGGACCCTGTT
GCTCCTTTCCCTGTCCTCTCTGTTGACCCAGAATATTGTGTTAATCCTTTAGCCCACCCAGTATTTTCTG
TTGCTCAGACGGACCTGCAGGCATTCTCCATGCAGAACGGTCTGAATGGACAAGTGGATGTCTCACTTGC
TTCTGCAGCCTCTGCTGTGGAGAGCCTGAAGCCAGCACTCCTTGCTGGCCAGCCTCTAGTGTATGTGCCC
TCTGCCTCACTGTTCATGCTGTATGGAAGTCTGCAGGAGGGACCAGCGTCAGGGTCAGGGTCAGAGAGGG
ATGACAGAAGCTCAGAAGCCCCAGCCACAGTAGAGCTGTCATCTGCACCCTCAGCTCAGAAGCGCCTCTG
TGAGGAGAGGAAACCTCAGGAGGAGGATGAGCCAGCCACTAAAAGGCAAAGTAGGGAATATGAAGACGGC
CCGCTGTCGCTTGTCATGCCCAAGAAACCCTCAGATTCCACAGACCTTGCCTCTCCCAAGACTATGGGTA
ACAGGGCATCTATACCCCTCAAAGACATTCATGTGAATGGCCAACTCCCTGCTGCAGAAGAGATTTCAGG
AAAGGCAACAGCAAACTCTCTTGTTTCTTCTGAGTGGGGAAATCCTTCAAGAAATACAGATGTTGAAAAG
CCTTCAAAAGAAAATGAAAGCACCAAAGAGCCTTCTTTGCTACAATATCTTTGTGTGCAGTCTCCTGCAG
GATTAAATGGTTTCAATGTACTTTTATCTGGCAGTCAAACCCCCCCTACTGTGGGCCCGTCCTCAGGTCA
GCTGCCGTCTTTCAGTGTCCCTTGCATGGTCTTACCATCTCCACCTCTGGGCCCTTTTCCTGTTCTCTAT
TCTCCTGCAATGCCGGGCCCGGTTTCTTCTACTCTTGGTGCTCTCCCAAACACAGGACCTGTGAATTTCA
GCTTGCCTGGCCTTGGATCAATAGCCCAGCTTCTCGTCGGCCCCACAGCTGTGGTTAATCCAAAGTCGTC
CACACTCCCTTCTGCAGACCCTCAGCTTCAGAGTCAGCCCTCACTAAACCTAAGTCCAGTGATGTCAAGG
TCACACAGTGTCGTCCAACAACCTGAGTCCCCCGTTTACGTGGGACATCCAGTCTCAGTAGTAAAATTAC
ATCAGTCACCAGTTCCAGTGACCCCCAAGAGCATCCAACGCACACATCGTGAGACGTTTTTCAAGACACC
CGGCAGCCTTGGAGACCCTGTCCTGAAGAGAAGAGAAAGGAACCAGTCACGAAACACCAGCTCGGCCCAG
AGGAGACTAGAAATCCCCAGCGGCGGCGCTGACTAAGTCTAGAGGGCCCGTTTAAACCCGCTGATCAGCC
TCGACTGTGCCTTCTAGTTGCCAGCCATCTGTTGTTTGCCCCTCCCCCGTGCCTTCCTTGACCCTGGAAG
GTGCCACTCCCACTGTCCTTTCCTAATAAAATGAGGAAATTGCATCGCATTGTCTGAGTAGGTGTCATTC
TATTCTGGGGGGTGGGGTGGGGCAGGACAGCAAGGGGGAGGATTGGGAAGACAATAGCAGGCATGCTGGG
GATGCGGTGGGCTCTATGGCTTCTGAGGCGGAAAGAACCAGCTGGGGCTCTAGGGGGTATCCCC
[124 nt withheld, positions 4125-4248]
C
[91 nt withheld, positions 4250-4340]
A
[49 nt withheld, positions 4342-4390]
CCTTTGACGTTGGAGTCCACGTTCTTT
[37 nt withheld, positions 4418-4454]
ACCCTATCTCGGTCTATTCTTTTGATTTATAAGGGATTTTGCCGATTTCGGCCTATTGGTTAAAAAATGA
GCTGATTTAACAAAAATTTAACGCGAATTAATTCTGTGGAATGTGTGTCAGTTAGGGTGTGGAAAGTCCC
CAGGCTCCCCAGCAGGCAGAAGTATGCAAAGCATGCATCTCAATTAGTCAGCAACCAGGTGTGGAAAGTC
CCCAGGCTCCCCAGCAGGCAGAAGTATGCAAAGCATGCATCTCAATTAGTCAGCAACCATAGTCCCGCCC
CTAACTCCGCCCATCCCGCCCCTAACTCCGCCCAGTTCCGCCCATTCTCCGCCCCATGGCTGACTAATTT
TTTTTATTTATGCAGAGGCCGAGGCCGCCTCTGCCTCTGAGCTATTCCAGAAGTAGTGAGGAGGCTTTTT
TGGAGGCCTAGGCTTTTGCAAAAAGCTCCCGGGAGCTTGTATATCCATTTTCGGATCTGATCAAGAGACA
GGATGAGGATCGTTTCGCATGATTGAACAAGATGGATTGCACGCAGGTTCTCCGGCCGCTTGGGTGGAGA
GGCTATTCGGCTATGACTGGGCACAACAGACAATCGGCTGCTCTGATGCCGCCGTGTTCCGGCTGTCAGC
GCAGGGGCGCCCGGTTCTTTTTGTCAAGACCGACCTGTCCGGTGCCCTGAATGAACTGCAGGACGAGGCA
GCGCGGCTATCGTGGCTGGCCACGACGGGCGTTCCTTGCGCAGCTGTGCTCGACGTTGTCACTGAAGCGG
GAAGGGACTGGCTGCTATTGGGCGAAGTGCCGGGGCAGGATCTCCTGTCATCTCACCTTGCTCCTGCCGA
GAAAGTATCCATCATGGCTGATGCAATGCGGCGGCTGCATACGCTTGATCCGGCTACCTGCCCATTCGAC
CACCAAGCGAAACATCGCATCGAGCGAGCACGTACTCGGATGGAAGCCGGTCTTGTCGATCAGGATGATC
TGGACGAAGAGCATCAGGGGCTCGCGCCAGCCGAACTGTTCGCCAGGCTCAAGGCGCGCATGCCCGACGG
CGAGGATCTCGTCGTGACCCATGGCGATGCCTGCTTGCCGAATATCATGGTGGAAAATGGCCGCTTTTCT
GGATTCATCGACTGTGGCCGGCTGGGTGTGGCGGACCGCTATCAGGACATAGCGTTGGCTACCCGTGATA
TTGCTGAAGAGCTTGGCGGCGAATGGGCTGACCGCTTCCTCGTGCTTTACGGTATCGCCGCTCCCGATTC
GCAGCGCATCGCCTTCTATCGCCTTCTTGACGAGTTCTTCTGAGCGGGACTCTGGGGTTCGAAATGACCG
ACCAAGCGACGCCCAACCTGCCATCACGAGATTTCGATTCCACCGCCGCCTTCTATGAAAGGTTGGGCTT
CGGAATCGTTTTCCGGGACGCCGGCTGGATGATCCTCCAGCGCGGGGATCTCATGCTGGAGTTCTTCGCC
CACCCCAACTTGTTTATTGCAGCTTATAATGGTTACAAATAAAGCAATAGCATCACAAATTTCACAAATA
AAGCATTTTTTTCACTGCATTCTAGTTGTGGTTTGTCCAAACTCATCAATGTATCTTATCATGTCTGTAT
ACCGTCGACCTCTAGCTAGAGCTTGGCGTAATCATGGTCATAGCTGTTTCCTGTGTGAAATTGTTATCCG
CTCACAATTCCACACAACATACGAGCCGGAAGCATAAAGTGTAAAGCCTGGGGTGCCTAATGAGTGAGCT
AACTCACATTAATTGCGTTGCGCTCACTGCCCGCTTTCCAGTCGGGAAACCTGTCGTGCCAGCTGCATTA
ATGAATCGGCCAACGCGCGGGGAGAGGCGGTTTGCGTATTGGGCGCTCTTCCGCTTCCTCGCTCACTGAC
TCGCTGCGCTCGGTCGTTCGGCTGCGGCGAGCGGTATCAGCTCACTCAAAGGCGGTAATACGGTTATCCA
CAGAATCAGGGGATAACGCAGGAAAGAACATGTGAGCAAAAGGCCAGCAAAAGGCCAGGAACCGTAAAAA
GGCCGCGTTGCTGGCGTTTTTCCATAGGCTCCGCCCCCCTGACGAGCATCACAAAAATCGACGCTCAAGT
CAGAGGTGGCGAAACCCGACAGGACTATAAAGATACCAGGCGTTTCCCCCTGGAAGCTCCCTCGTGCGCT
CTCCTGTTCCGACCCTGCCGCTTACCGGATACCTGTCCGCCTTTCTCCCTTCGGGAAGCGTGGCGCTTTC
TCATAGCTCACGCTGTAGGTATCTCAGTTCGGTGTAGGTCGTTCGCTCCAAGCTGGGCTGTGTGCACGAA
CCCCCCGTTCAGCCCGACCGCTGCGCCTTATCCGGTAACTATCGTCTTGAGTCCAACCCGGTAAGACACG
ACTTATCGCCACTGGCAGCAGCCACTGGTAACAGGATTAGCAGAGCGAGGTATGTAGGCGGTGCTACAGA
GTTCTTGAAGTGGTGGCCTAACTACGGCTACACTAGAAGAACAGTATTTGGTATCTGCGCTCTGCTGAAG
CCAGTTACCTTCGGAAAAAGAGTTGGTAGCTCTTGATCCGGCAAACAAACCACCGCTGGTAGCGGTGGTT
TTTTTGTTTGCAAGCAGCAGATTACGCGCAGAAAAAAAGGATCTCAAGAAGATCCTTTGATCTTTTCTAC
GGGGTCTGACGCTCAGTGGAACGAAAACTCACGTTAAGGGATTTTGGTCATGAGATTATCAAAAAGGATC
TTCACCTAGATCCTTTTAAATTAAAAATGAAGTTTTAAATCAATCTAAAGTATATATGAGTAAACTTGGT
CTGACAGTTACCAATGCTTAATCAGTGAGGCACCTATCTCAGCGATCTGTCTATTTCGTTCATCCATAGT
TGCCTGACTCCCCGTCGTGTAGATAACTACGATACGGGAGGGCTTACCATCTGGCCCCAGTGCTGCAATG
ATACCGCGAGACCCACGCTCACCGGCTCCAGATTTATCAGCAATAAACCAGCCAGCCGGAAGGGCCGAGC
GCAGAAGTGGTCCTGCAACTTTATCCGCCTCCATCCAGTCTATTAATTGTTGCCGGGAAGCTAGAGTAAG
TAGTTCGCCAGTTAATAGTTTGCGCAACGTTGTTGCCATTGCTACAGGCATCGTGGTGTCACGCTCGTCG
TTTGGTATGGCTTCATTCAGCTCCGGTTCCCAACGATCAAGGCGAGTTACATGATCCCCCATGTTGTGCA
AAAAAGCGGTTAGCTCCTTCGGTCCTCCGATCGTTGTCAGAAGTAAGTTGGCCGCAGTGTTATCACTCAT
GGTTATGGCAGCACTGCATAATTCTCTTACTGTCATGCCATCCGTAAGATGCTTTTCTGTGACTGGTGAG
TACTCAACCAAGTCATTCTGAGAATAGTGTATGCGGCGACCGAGTTGCTCTTGCCCGGCGTCAATACGGG
ATAATACCGCGCCACATAGCAGAACTTTAAAAGTGCTCATCATTGGAAAACGTTCTTCGGGGCGAAAACT
CTCAAGGATCTTACCGCTGTTGAGATCCAGTTCGATGTAACCCACTCGTGCACCCAACTGATCTTCAGCA
TCTTTTACTTTCACCAGCGTTTCTGGGTGAGCAAAAACAGGAAGGCAAAATGCCGCAAAAAAGGGAATAA
GGGCGACACGGAAATGTTGAATACTCATACTCTTCCTTTTTCAATATTATTGAAGCATTTATCAGGGTTA
TTGTCTCATGAGCGGATACATATTTGAATGTATTTAGAAAAATAAACAAATAGGGGTTCCGCGCACATTT
CCCCGAAAAGTGCCACCTGACGTCGACGGATCGGGAGATCTCCCGATCCCCTATGGTGCACTCTCAGTAC
AATCTGCTCTGA
